>Addgene plasmid #81876 | pDONR223_GPR141_WT | addgene full sequence | sequence record 168999 | Addgene NGS Result
GGCAGTTCCCTACTCTCGCGTTAACGCTAGCATGGATGTTTTCCCAGTCACGACGTTGTAAAACGACGGC
CAGTCTTAAGCTCGGGCCCCAAATAATGATTTTATTTTGACTGATAGTGACCTGTTCGTTGCAACAAATT
GATGAGCAATGCTTTTTTATAATGCCAACTTTGTACAAAAAAGTTGGCACCATGCCTGGCCACAATACCT
CCAGGAATTCCTCTTGCGATCCTATAGTGACACCCCACTTAATCAGCCTCTACTTCATAGTGCTTATTGG
CGGGCTGGTGGGTGTCATTTCCATTCTTTTCCTCCTGGTGAAAATGAACACCCGGTCAGTGACCACCATG
GCGGTCATTAACTTGGTGGTGGTCCACAGCGTTTTTCTGCTGACAGTGCCATTTCGCTTGACCTACCTCA
TCAAGAAGACTTGGATGTTTGGGCTGCCCTTCTGCAAATTTGTGAGTGCCATGCTGCACATCCACATGTA
CCTCACGTTCCTATTCTATGTGGTGATCCTGGTCACCAGATACCTCATCTTCTTCAAGTGCAAAGACAAA
GTGGAATTCTACAGAAAACTGCATGCTGTGGCTGCCAGTGCTGGCATGTGGACGCTGGTGATTGTCATTG
TGGTACCCCTGGTTGTCTCCCGGTATGGAATCCATGAGGAATACAATGAGGAGCACTGTTTTAAATTTCA
CAAAGAGCTTGCTTACACATATGTGAAAATCATCAACTATATGATAGTCATTTTTGTCATAGCCGTTGCT
GTGATTCTGTTGGTCTTCCAGGTCTTCATCATTATGTTGATGGTGCAGAAGCTACGCCACTCTTTACTAT
CCCACCAGGAGTTCTGGGCTCAGCTGAAAAACCTATTTTTTATAGGGGTCATCCTTGTTTGTTTCCTTCC
CTACCAGTTCTTTAGGATCTATTACTTGAATGTTGTGACGCATTCCAATGCCTGTAACAGCAAGGTTGCA
TTTTATAACGAAATCTTCTTGAGTGTAACAGCAATTAGCTGCTATGATTTGCTTCTCTTTGTCTTTGGGG
GAAGCCATTGGTTTAAGCAAAAGATAATTGGCTTATGGAATTGTGTTTTGTGCCGTTGATTGCCAACTTT
CTTGTACAAAGTTGGCATTATAAGAAAGCATTGCTTATCAATTTGTTGCAACGAACAGGTCACTATCAGT
CAAAATAAAATCATTATTTGCCATCCAGCTGATATCCCCTATAGTGAGTCGTATTACATGGTCATAGCTG
TTTCCTGGCAGCTCTGGCCCGTGTCTCAAAATCTCTGATGTTACATTGCACAAGATAAAAATATATCATC
ATGCCTCCTCTAGACCAGCCAGGACAGAAATGCCTCGACTTCGCTGCTACCCAAGGTTGCCGGGTGACGC
ACACCGTGGAAACGGATGAAGGCACGAACCCAGTGGACATAAGCCTGTTCGGTTCGTAAGCTGTAATGCA
AGTAGCGTATGCGCTCACGCAACTGGTCCAGAACCTTGACCGAACGCAGCGGTGGTAACGGCGCAGTGGC
GGTTTTCATGGCTTGTTATGACTGTTTTTTTGGGGTACAGTCTATGCCTCGGGCATCCAAGCAGCAAGCG
CGTTACGCCGTGGGTCGATGTTTGATGTTATGGAGCAGCAACGATGTTACGCAGCAGGGCAGTCGCCCTA
AAACAAAGTTAAACATTATGAGGGAAGCGGTGATCGCCGAAGTATCGACTCAACTATCAGAGGTAGTTGG
CGTCATCGAGCGCCATCTCGAACCGACGTTGCTGGCCGTACATTTGTACGGCTCCGCAGTGGATGGCGGC
CTGAAGCCACACAGTGATATTGATTTGCTGGTTACGGTGACCGTAAGGCTTGATGAAACAACGCGGCGAG
CTTTGATCAACGACCTTTTGGAAACTTCGGCTTCCCCTGGAGAGAGCGAGATTCTCCGCGCTGTAGAAGT
CACCATTGTTGTGCACGACGACATCATTCCGTGGCGTTATCCAGCTAAGCGCGAACTGCAATTTGGAGAA
TGGCAGCGCAATGACATTCTTGCAGGTATCTTCGAGCCAGCCACGATCGACATTGATCTGGCTATCTTGC
TGACAAAAGCAAGAGAACATAGCGTTGCCTTGGTAGGTCCAGCGGCGGAGGAACTCTTTGATCCGGTTCC
TGAACAGGATCTATTTGAGGCGCTAAATGAAACCTTAACGCTATGGAACTCGCCGCCCGACTGGGCTGGC
GATGAGCGAAATGTAGTGCTTACGTTGTCCCGCATTTGGTACAGCGCAGTAACCGGCAAAATCGCGCCGA
AGGATGTCGCTGCCGACTGGGCAATGGAGCGCCTGCCGGCCCAGTATCAGCCCGTCATACTTGAAGCTAG
ACAGGCTTATCTTGGACAAGAAGAAGATCGCTTGGCCTCGCGCGCAGATCAGTTGGAAGAATTTGTCCAC
TACGTGAAAGGCGAGATCACCAAGGTAGTCGGCAAATAACCCTCGAGCCACCCATGACCAAAATCCCTTA
ACGTGAGTTACGCGTCGTTCCACTGAGCGTCAGACCCCGTAGAAAAGATCAAAGGATCTTCTTGAGATCC
TTTTTTTCTGCGCGTAATCTGCTGCTTGCAAACAAAAAAACCACCGCTACCAGCGGTGGTTTGTTTGCCG
GATCAAGAGCTACCAACTCTTTTTCCGAAGGTAACTGGCTTCAGCAGAGCGCAGATACCAAATACTGTTC
TTCTAGTGTAGCCGTAGTTAGGCCACCACTTCAAGAACTCTGTAGCACCGCCTACATACCTCGCTCTGCT
AATCCTGTTACCAGTGGCTGCTGCCAGTGGCGATAAGTCGTGTCTTACCGGGTTGGACTCAAGACGATAG
TTACCGGATAAGGCGCAGCGGTCGGGCTGAACGGGGGGTTCGTGCACACAGCCCAGCTTGGAGCGAACGA
CCTACACCGAACTGAGATACCTACAGCGTGAGCTATGAGAAAGCGCCACGCTTCCCGAAGGGAGAAAGGC
GGACAGGTATCCGGTAAGCGGCAGGGTCGGAACAGGAGAGCGCACGAGGGAGCTTCCAGGGGGAAACGCC
TGGTATCTTTATAGTCCTGTCGGGTTTCGCCACCTCTGACTTGAGCGTCGATTTTTGTGATGCTCGTCAG
GGGGGCGGAGCCTATGGAAAAACGCCAGCAACGCGGCCTTTTTACGGTTCCTGGCCTTTTGCTGGCCTTT
TGCTCACATGTTCTTTCCTGCGTTATCCCCTGATTCTGTGGATAACCGTATTACCGCCTTTGAGTGAGCT
GATACCGCTCGCCGCAGCCGAACGACCGAGCGCAGCGAGTCAGTGAGCGAGGAAGCGGAAGAGCGCCCAA
TACGCAAACCGCCTCTCCCCGCGCGTTGGCCGATTCATTAATGCAGCTGGCACGACAGGTTTCCCGACTG
GAAAGCGGGCAGTGAGCGCAACGCAATTAATACGCGTACCGCTAGCCAGGAAGAGTTTGTAGAAACGCAA
AAAGGCCATCCGTCAGGATGGCCTTCTGCTTAGTTTGATGCCTGGCAGTTTATGGCGGGCGTCCTGCCCG
CCACCCTCCGGGCCGTTGCTTCACAACGTTCAAATCCGCTCCCGGCGGATTTGTCCTACTCAGGAGAGCG
TTCACCGACAAACAACAGATAAAACGAAAGGCCCAGTCTTCCGACTGAGCCTTTCGTTTTATTTGATGCC
T
Features (pLannotate 1.2.2; 12 found; start..end, strand, type, name):
     38..74      -  CDS            lacZα (fragment): LacZα fragment of β-galactosidase; lacZ fragment
     91..186     +  protein_bind   attL3: mutant version of attL; recombination site for the Gateway® LR reaction LR Clonase™
    192..1106    +  CDS            GPR141: GP141_HUMAN - Also known as PGR13. Experimental evidence at protein level: Swiss-Prot protein existence level 1. Orphan receptor. From Homo sapiens (Human).
   1114..1209    -  protein_bind   attL3: mutant version of attL; recombination site for the Gateway® LR reaction LR Clonase™
   1228..1246    -  promoter       T7 promoter: promoter for bacteriophage T7 RNA polymerase
   1436..1459    +  promoter       Pc promoter (fragment): intI1 (promoter lies within the coding sequence); class 1 integron promoter
   1635..1691    +  CDS            GmR (fragment): gentamycin acetyltransferase; aacC1; confers resistance to gentamycin
   1698..2489    +  CDS            SmR: aminoglycoside adenylyltransferase (Murphy, 1985); aadA; confers resistance to spectinomycin and streptomycin
   2582..3170    +  rep_origin     ori: high-copy-number ColE1/pMB1/pBR322/pUC origin of replication
   3353..3445    +  CDS            lacI (fragment): lac repressor; lacI; The lac repressor binds to the lac operator to inhibit transcription in E. coli. This inhibition can be relieved by adding lactose or isopropyl-β-D-thiogalactopyranoside (IPTG).
   3500..3527    -  terminator     rrnB T2 terminator: transcription terminator T2 from the E. coli rrnB gene
   3659..3702    +  terminator     rrnB T1 terminator: Escherichia coli rrnB; transcription terminator T1 from the E. coli rrnB gene
