[The description below was written by a language model from this plasmid's Addgene catalogue record and pLannotate feature annotations shown in this document.]
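Description:
pDONR223_GPR141_WT is a Gateway entry clone built on the Invitrogen pDONR223 backbone and carrying the wild-type open reading frame of human GPR141 (also known as PGR13), an orphan G protein-coupled receptor. It belongs to the Target Accelerator Plasmid Collection, a resource assembled to test cancer-associated alleles alongside their wild-type counterparts. The plasmid is maintained in E. coli at high copy number through a ColE1/pUC-type origin and is selected with spectinomycin via the aadA aminoglycoside adenylyltransferase gene (annotated SmR). This gene sits downstream of a fragment of the class 1 integron Pc promoter and a short remnant of a gentamicin resistance gene.

The sequenced record is 3,711 nt, and the GPR141 coding sequence of roughly 0.9 kb lies between two attL recombination sites in opposite orientations. The automated annotation labels both as attL3, a label that may reflect the tool's closest match rather than the actual site identities. These sites allow the ORF to be moved by an LR Clonase reaction into any compatible destination vector. The entry clone has no promoter driving the insert, so expression depends entirely on the destination vector chosen. A T7 promoter adjacent to the cassette, short lacZα and lacI fragments, and the rrnB T1 and T2 terminators are backbone elements, with the terminators insulating the cloning region from read-through transcription. The depositor describes the clone as "closed", meaning a stop codon immediately follows the insert. It therefore suits native or N-terminally tagged expression, but C-terminal fusions from the destination vector would not be translated. M13 primer sites flank the cassette for sequence verification.
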