Addgene plasmid #81876: pDONR223_GPR141_WT
Purpose: Gateway Donor vector containing GPR141 , part of the Target Accelerator Plasmid Collection.
Depositing lab: Jesse Boehm & William Hahn & David Root. Depositing organization: Broad Institute. Publication: Systematic Functional Interrogation of Rare Cancer Variants Identifies Oncogenic Alleles. Kim E, Ilic N, Shrestha Y, Zou L, Kamburov A, Zhu C, Yang X, Lubonja R, Tran N, Nguyen C, Lawrence MS, Piccioni F, Bagul M, Doench JG, Chouinard CR, Wu X, Hogstrom L, Natoli T, Tamayo P, Horn H, Corsello SM, Lage K, Root DE, Subramanian A, Golub TR, Getz G, Boehm JS, Hahn WC. Cancer Discov. 2016 Jul;6(7):714-26. doi: 10.1158/2159-8290.CD-16-0160. Epub 2016 May 4. PubMed 27147599.
Backbone
  Vector backbone: pDONR223
  Backbone manufacturer: Invitrogen
  Backbone size w/o insert (bp): 2790
  Vector type: Gateway Entry vector
Growth in bacteria
  Bacterial resistance: Spectinomycin, 50 μg/mL
  Growth temperature: 37°C
  Growth strain: DH5alpha
  Copy number: High Copy
Gene/Insert
  Gene/Insert name: GPR141
  Species: H. sapiens (human)
  Mutation: WT
  GenBank ID: NM_181791.2
  Entrez Gene: GPR141 (a.k.a. PGR13)
  Promoter: None
  Cloning method: Gateway Cloning
  Sequencing primers: 5′ M13pUC-fwd; 3′ M13-Rev
Terms and licenses: Academic/Nonprofit Terms; Industry Terms: Not Available to Industry
Depositor comments: Closed state: stop codon immediately follows insert
How to cite: pDONR223_GPR141_WT was a gift from Jesse Boehm & William Hahn & David Root (Addgene plasmid # 81876 ; http://n2t.net/addgene:81876 ; RRID:Addgene_81876)
