>Addgene plasmid #81876 | pDONR223_GPR141_WT | depositor partial sequence | sequence record 155195 | Insert sequence
ATGCCTGGCCACAATACCTCCAGGAATTCCTCTTGCGATCCTATAGTGACACCCCACTTAATCAGCCTCT
ACTTCATAGTGCTTATTGGCGGGCTGGTGGGTGTCATTTCCATTCTTTTCCTCCTGGTGAAAATGAACAC
CCGGTCAGTGACCACCATGGCGGTCATTAACTTGGTGGTGGTCCACAGCGTTTTTCTGCTGACAGTGCCA
TTTCGCTTGACCTACCTCATCAAGAAGACTTGGATGTTTGGGCTGCCCTTCTGCAAATTTGTGAGTGCCA
TGCTGCACATCCACATGTACCTCACGTTCCTATTCTATGTGGTGATCCTGGTCACCAGATACCTCATCTT
CTTCAAGTGCAAAGACAAAGTGGAATTCTACAGAAAACTGCATGCTGTGGCTGCCAGTGCTGGCATGTGG
ACGCTGGTGATTGTCATTGTGGTACCCCTGGTTGTCTCCCGGTATGGAATCCATGAGGAATACAATGAGG
AGCACTGTTTTAAATTTCACAAAGAGCTTGCTTACACATATGTGAAAATCATCAACTATATGATAGTCAT
TTTTGTCATAGCCGTTGCTGTGATTCTGTTGGTCTTCCAGGTCTTCATCATTATGTTGATGGTGCAGAAG
CTACGCCACTCTTTACTATCCCACCAGGAGTTCTGGGCTCAGCTGAAAAACCTATTTTTTATAGGGGTCA
TCCTTGTTTGTTTCCTTCCCTACCAGTTCTTTAGGATCTATTACTTGAATGTTGTGACGCATTCCAATGC
CTGTAACAGCAAGGTTGCATTTTATAACGAAATCTTCTTGAGTGTAACAGCAATTAGCTGCTATGATTTG
CTTCTCTTTGTCTTTGGGGGAAGCCATTGGTTTAAGCAAAAGATAATTGGCTTATGGAATTGTGTTTTGT
GCCGT
